>Addgene plasmid #145942 | pAc5.1B-lambdaN-HA-Dmp68_B | depositor full sequence | sequence record 288387 | Full Sequence
CTTCAAGGAATTAATTCTATATTCTAAAAACACAAATGATACTTCTAAAAAAAATCATGAATGGCATCAA
CTCTGAATCAAATCTTTGCAGATGCACCTACTTCTCATTTCCACTGTCACATCATTTTTCCAGATCTCGC
TGCCTGTTATGTGGCCCACAAACCAAGACACGTTTTATGGCCATTAAAGCTGGCTGATCGTCGCCAAACA
CCAAATACATATCAATATGTACATTCGAGAAAGAAGCGATCAAAGAAGCGTCTTCGGGCGAGTAGGAGAA
TGCGGAGGAGAAGGAGAACGAGCTGATCTAGTATCTCTCCACAATCCAATGCCAACTGACCAACTGGCCA
TATTCGGAGCAATTTGAAGCCAATTTCCATCGCCTGGCGATCGCTCCATTCTTGGCTATATGTTTTTCAC
CGTTCCCGGGGCCATTTTCAAAGACTCGTCGGTAAGATAAGATTGTGTCACTCGCTGTCTCTCTTCATTT
GTCGAAGAATGCTGAGGAATTTCGCGATGACGTCGGCGAGTATTTTGAAGAATGAGAATAATTTGTATTT
ATACGAAAATCAGTTAGTGGAATTTTCTACAAAAACATGTTATCTATAGATAATTTTGTTGCAAAATATG
TTGACTATGACAAAGATTGTATGTATATACCTTTAATGTATTCTCATTTTCTTATGTATTTATAATGGCA
ATGATGATACTGATGATATTTTAAGATGATGCCAGACCACAGGCTGATTTCTGCGTCTTTTGCCGAACGC
AGTGCATGTGCGGTTGTTGTTTTTTGGAATAGTTTCAATTTTCGGACTGTCCGCTTTGATTTCAGTTTCT
TGGCTTATTCAAAAAGCAAAGTAAAGCCAAAAAAGCGAGATGGCAATACCAAATGCGGCAAAACGGTAGT
GGAAGGAAAGGGGTGCGGGGCAGCGGAAGGAAGGGTGGGGCGGGGCGTGGCGGGGTCTGTGGCTGGGCGC
GACGTCACCGACGTTGGAGCCACTCCTTTGACCATGTGTGCGTGTGTGTATTATTCGTGTCTCGCCACTC
GCCGGTTGTTTTTTTCTTTTTATCTCGCTCTCTCTAGCGCCATCTCGTACGCATGCTCAACGCACCGCAT
GTTGCCGTGTCCTTTATGCGTCATTTTGGCTCGAAATAGGCAATTATTTAAACAAAGATTAGTCAACGAA
AACGCTAAAATAAATAAGTCTACAATATGGTTACTTATTGCCATGTGTGTGCAGCCAACGATAGCAACAA
AAGCAACAACACAGTGGCTTTCCCTCTTTCACTTTTTGTTTGCAAGCGCGTGCGAGCAAGACGGCACGAC
CGGCAAACGCAATTACGCTGACAAAGAGCAGACGAAGTTTTGGCCGAAAAACATCAAGGCGCCTGATACG
AATGCATTTGCAATAACAATTGCGATATTTAATATTGTTTATGAAGCTGTTTGACTTCAAAACACACAAA
AAAAAAAATAAAACAAATTATTTGAAAGAGAATTAGGAATCGGACAGCTTATCGTTACGGGCTAACAGCA
CACCGAGACGAAATAGCTTACCTGACGTCACAGCCTCTGGAAGAACTGCCGCCAAGCAGAGAGAGAGAGA
AAAAGAGGGAGAGCAGCTTAGACCGCATGTGCTTGTGTGTGAGGCGTCTCTCTCTTCGTCTCCTGTTTGC
GCAAACGCATAGACTGCACTGAGAAAATCGATTACCTATTTTTTATGAATGAATATTTGCACTATTACTA
TTCAAAACTATTAAGATAGCAATCACATTCAATAGCCAAATACTATACCACCTGAGCGATGCAACGAAAT
GATCAATTTGAGCAAAAATGCTGCATATTTAGGACGGCATCATTATAGAAATGCTTCTTGCTGTGTACTT
TTCTCTCGTCTGGCAGCTGTTTCGCCGTTATTGTTAAAACCGGCTTAAGTTAGGTGTGTTTTCTACGACT
AGTGATGCCCCTACTAGAAGATGTGTGTTGCACAAATGTCCCTGAATAACCAATTTGAAGTGCAGATAGC
AGTAAACGTAAGCTAATATGAATATTATTTAACTGTAATGTTTTAATATCGCTGGACATTACTAATAAAC
CCACTATAAACACATGTACATATGTATGTTTTGGCATACAATGAGTAGTTGGGGAAAAAATGTGTAAAAG
CACCGTGACCATCACAGCATAAAGATAACCAGCTGAAGTATCGAATATGAGTAACCCCCAAATTGAATCA
CATGCCGCAACTGATAGGACCCATGGAAGTACACTCTTCATGGCGATATACAAGACACACACAAGCACGA
ACACCCAGTTGCGGAGGAAATTCTCCGTAAATGAAAACCCAATCGGCGAACAATTCATACCCATATATGG
TAAAAGTTTTGAACGCGACTTGAGAGCGGAGAGCATTGCGGCTGATAAGGTTTTAGCGCTAAGCGGGCTT
TATAAAACGGGCTGCGGGACCAGTTTTCATATCACTACCGTTTGAGTTCTTGTGCTGTGTGGATACTCCT
CCCGACACAAAGCCGCTCCATCAGCCAGCAGTCGTCTAATCCAGAGACCCCGGATCGGGGTACCAACATG
GACGCACAAACACGACGACGTGAGCGTCGCGCTGAGAAACAAGCTCAATGGAAAGCTGCAAACGGTGGAT
CTCCTCCACATATGGCTTACCCATACGATGTTCCAGATTACGCTCCTCCAAGCTTAATGGCACCACACGA
TCGCGACTTTGGTCACAGTGGACGTGGCGGTCGCGGAGGCGATCGAGGCGGCGATGATCGGCGAGGAGGC
GGCGGCGGAGGCAATCGCTTCGGTGGCGGCGGTGGCGGTGGCGATTACCACGGCATAAGGAATGGACGCG
TCGAGAAGCGACGCGATGACCGCGGAGGCGGCAACCGATTTGGAGGTGGTGGTGGATTCGGGGATCGCCG
AGGAGGAGGTGGCGGCGGCAGCCAAGACCTCCCCATGCGTCCGGTCGACTTCTCCAACCTGGCTCCCTTC
AAGAAGAACTTTTACCAGGAGCACCCTAACGTAGCAAACCGATCGCCCTACGAAGTTCAGAGGTATCGCG
AAGAGCAGGAGATCACCGTGCGCGGACAGGTGCCGAACCCCATCCAGGACTTCTCCGAGGTCCATCTGCC
CGACTACGTCATGAAGGAGATCCGCCGACAGGGCTACAAGGCCCCCACCGCTATCCAAGCGCAGGGCTGG
CCTATCGCCATGAGTGGCTCGAACTTCGTCGGCATTGCCAAGACGGGATCCGGAAAGACCCTGGGCTACA
TCCTGCCCGCTATTGTCCACATCAACAACCAGCAGCCGCTGCAGAGGGGCGACGGACCTATCGCCCTCGT
GCTGGCCCCCACTCGGGAGCTGGCCCAACAGATCCAGCAGGTGGCCACCGAATTCGGTTCCTCGTCGTAT
GTTCGCAACACCTGCGTCTTCGGCGGCGCCCCGAAGGGCGGCCAAATGCGGGATCTGCAGCGCGGCTGCG
AGATCGTCATTGCCACACCCGGACGTCTTATTGATTTCCTCTCCGCCGGCTCTACTAACCTGAAGCGTTG
CACCTACTTGGTGCTGGACGAGGCCGATCGCATGTTAGACATGGGCTTCGAGCCCCAGATCAGAAAGATC
GTCTCACAGATCCGGCCCGACCGACAGACGCTCATGTGGAGCGCTACCTGGCCCAAGGAGGTCAAGCAGC
TTGCCGAGGACTTTTTGGGCAACTACATCCAGATCAACATTGGATCGCTGGAGCTGTCCGCCAATCACAA
CATCCGCCAGGTGGTGGACGTTTGTGACGAGTTCAGCAAGGAGGAGAAATTGAAGACCCTCCTGTCAGAC
ATCTACGACACCAGCGAGAGCCCCGGCAAGATTATCATATTCGTGGAGACAAAGCGACGCGTGGACAACC
TGGTGCGCTTCATCCGCAGCTTCGGAGTCCGTTGTGGAGCTATTCACGGTGACAAGTCGCAATCAGAACG
AGACTTTGTGCTCCGTGAGTTCCGCTCGGGCAAGTCCAACATTCTGGTGGCCACCGATGTGGCGGCCCGT
GGACTAGACGTGGACGGCATCAAGTATGTCATCAACTTTGACTACCCGCAAAACAGCGAGGACTACATCC
ATCGCATCGGTCGCACAGGACGATCCAACACAAAGGGCACCTCTTTCGCCTTCTTCACCAAGAACAATGC
CAAGCAAGCCAAGGCGCTGGTCGACGTACTCCGAGAAGCTAATCAGGAAATCAATCCTGCCCTGGAAAAT
CTGGCCCGCAACTCGCGCTACGACGGTGGCGGCGGACGCTCCCGTTATGGAGGCGGTGGCGGCGGCGGTC
GCTTCGGCGGCGGCGGCTTCAAGAAGGGCAGCCTGAGCAACGGACGAGGCTTCGGAGGAGGCGGCGGCGG
CGGCGGCGAAGGCAGACACTCGCGCTTCGACTAGGCGGCCGCTCGAGTCTAGAGGGCCCGCGGTTCGAAG
GTAAGCCTATCCCTAACCCTCTCCTCGGTCTCGATTCTACGCGTACCGGTCATCATCACCATCACCATTG
AGTTTAAACCCGCTGATCAGCCTCGACTGTGCCTTCTAAGGCCTGAGCTCGCTGATCAGCCTCGATCGAG
GATCCAGACATGATAAGATACATTGATGAGTTTGGACAAACCACAACTAGAATGCAGTGAAAAAAATGCT
TTATTTGTGAAATTTGTGATGCTATTGCTTTATTTGTAACCATTATAAGCTGCAATAAACAAGTTAACAA
CAACAATTGCATTCATTTTATGTTTCAGGTTCAGGGGGAGGTGTGGGAGGTTTTTTAAAGCAAGTAAAAC
CTCTACAAATGTGGTATGGCTGATTATGATCAGTCGACCGATGCCCTTGAGAGCCTTCAACCCAGTCAGC
TCCTTCCGGTGGGCGCGGGGCATGACTATCGTCGCCGCACTTATGACTGTCTTCTTTATCATGCAACTCG
TAGGACAGGTGCCGGCAGCGCTCTGGGTCATTTTCGGCGAGGACCGCTTTCGCTGGAGCGCGACGATGAT
CGGCCTGTCGCTTGCGGTATTCGGAATCTTGCACGCCCTCGCTCAAGCCTTCGTCACTGGTCCCGCCACC
AAACGTTTCGGCGAGAAGCAGGCCATTATCGCCGGCATGGCGGCCGACGCGCTGGGCTACGTCTTGCTGG
CGTTCGCGACGCGAGGCTGGATGGCCTTCCCCATTATGATTCTTCTCGCTTCCGGCGGCATCGGGATGCC
CGCGTTGCAGGCCATGCTGTCCAGGCAGGTAGATGACGACCATCAGGGACAGCTTCAAGGATCGCTCGCG
GCTCTTACCAGCCAGCAAAAGGCCAGGAACCGTAAAAAGGCCGCGTTGCTGGCGTTTTTCCATAGGCTCC
GCCCCCCTGACGAGCATCACAAAAATCGACGCTCAAGTCAGAGGTGGCGAAACCCGACAGGACTATAAAG
ATACCAGGCGTTTCCCCCTGGAAGCTCCCTCGTGCGCTCTCCTGTTCCGACCCTGCCGCTTACCGGATAC
CTGTCCGCCTTTCTCCCTTCGGGAAGCGTGGCGCTTTCTCAATGCTCACGCTGTAGGTATCTCAGTTCGG
TGTAGGTCGTTCGCTCCAAGCTGGGCTGTGTGCACGAACCCCCCGTTCAGCCCGACCGCTGCGCCTTATC
CGGTAACTATCGTCTTGAGTCCAACCCGGTAAGACACGACTTATCGCCACTGGCAGCAGCCACTGGTAAC
AGGATTAGCAGAGCGAGGTATGTAGGCGGTGCTACAGAGTTCTTGAAGTGGTGGCCTAACTACGGCTACA
CTAGAAGGACAGTATTTGGTATCTGCGCTCTGCTGAAGCCAGTTACCTTCGGAAAAAGAGTTGGTAGCTC
TTGATCCGGCAAACAAACCACCGCTGGTAGCGGTGGTTTTTTTGTTTGCAAGCAGCAGATTACGCGCAGA
AAAAAAGGATCTCAAGAAGATCCTTTGATCTTTTCTACGGGGTCTGACGCTCAGTGGAACGAAAACTCAC
GTTAAGGGATTTTGGTCATGAGATTATCAAAAAGGATCTTCACCTAGATCCTTTTAAATTAAAAATGAAG
TTTTAAATCAATCTAAAGTATATATGAGTAAACTTGGTCTGACAGTTACCAATGCTTAATCAGTGAGGCA
CCTATCTCAGCGATCTGTCTATTTCGTTCATCCATAGTTGCCTGACTCCCCGTCGTGTAGATAACTACGA
TACGGGAGGGCTTACCATCTGGCCCCAGTGCTGCAATGATACCGCGAGACCCACGCTCACCGGCTCCAGA
TTTATCAGCAATAAACCAGCCAGCCGGAAGGGCCGAGCGCAGAAGTGGTCCTGCAACTTTATCCGCCTCC
ATCCAGTCTATTAATTGTTGCCGGGAAGCTAGAGTAAGTAGTTCGCCAGTTAATAGTTTGCGCAACGTTG
TTGCCATTGCTGCAGGCATCGTGGTGTCACGCTCGTCGTTTGGTATGGCTTCATTCAGCTCCGGTTCCCA
ACGATCAAGGCGAGTTACATGATCCCCCATGTTGTGCAAAAAAGCGGTTAGCTCCTTCGGTCCTCCGATC
GTTGTCAGAAGTAAGTTGGCCGCAGTGTTATCACTCATGGTTATGGCAGCACTGCATAATTCTCTTACTG
TCATGCCATCCGTAAGATGCTTTTCTGTGACTGGTGAGTACTCAACCAAGTCATTCTGAGAATAGTGTAT
GCGGCGACCGAGTTGCTCTTGCCCGGCGTCAACACGGGATAATACCGCGCCACATAGCAGAACTTTAAAA
GTGCTCATCATTGGAAAACGTTCTTCGGGGCGAAAACTCTCAAGGATCTTACCGCTGTTGAGATCCAGTT
CGATGTAACCCACTCGTGCACCCAACTGATCTTCAGCATCTTTTACTTTCACCAGCGTTTCTGGGTGAGC
AAAAACAGGAAGGCAAAATGCCGCAAAAAAGGGAATAAGGGCGACACGGAAATGTTGAATACTCATACTC
TTCCTTTTTCAATATTATTGAAGCATTTATCAGGGTTATTGTCTCATGAGCGGATACATATTTGAATGTA
TTTAGAAAAATAAACAAATAGGGGTTCCGCGCACATTTCCCCGAAAAGTGCCACCTGACGTCTAAGAAAC
CATTATTATCATGACATTAACCTATAAAAATAGGCGTATCACGAGGCCCTTTCGT
Features (pLannotate 1.2.2; 11 found; start..end, strand, type, name):
     56..2568    +  promoter       Ac5 promoter: Drosophila melanogaster actin 5C promoter
   2588..2653    +  CDS            N (fragment): REGN_LAMBD - Experimental evidence at protein level: Swiss-Prot protein existence level 1. Plays a role as a transcriptional antitermination factor that allows the virus to initiate its lytic phase. Activates expression of the delayed viral early genes by modifying host RNA polymerase (RNAP) into a form that is resistant to termination signals. This antitermination function requires the host NusA protein which serves to stabilize the interaction between antitermination protein N and host RNA polymerase. From Escherichia phage lambda (Bacteriophage lambda).
   2678..2704    +  CDS            3xHA (fragment): three tandem HA epitope tags
   2717..4441    +  CDS            Rm62 (fragment): DDX17_DROME - Also known as Dmp68, p62. Experimental evidence at protein level: Swiss-Prot protein existence level 1. As an RNA helicase, unwinds RNA and alters RNA structures through ATP binding and hydrolysis. Involved in multiple cellular processes, including pre-mRNA splicing, alternative splicing, rRNA processing and miRNA processing, as well as transcription regulation (By similarity) (PubMed:12368261). Plays a role in innate immunity. Specifically restricts bunyavirus infection, including Rift Valley fever virus (RVFV) or La Crosse virus (LACV), but not vesicular stomatitis virus (VSV),
   4480..4521    +  CDS            V5 tag: epitope tag from simian virus 5
   4621..4755    -  polyA_signal   SV40 poly(A) signal: SV40 polyadenylation signal
   4778..4862    -  CDS            large T antigen (fragment): large T antigen from SV40 (simian virus 40)
   4863..5333    +  CDS            TcR (fragment): tetracycline efflux protein; tet; confers resistance to tetracycline
   5377..5965    -  rep_origin     ori: high-copy-number ColE1/pMB1/pBR322/pUC origin of replication
   6136..6996    -  CDS            AmpR: β-lactamase; bla; confers resistance to ampicillin, carbenicillin, and related antibiotics
   6997..7101    -  promoter       AmpR promoter: bla
