[The description below was written by a language model from this plasmid's Addgene catalogue record and pLannotate feature annotations shown in this document.]
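Description:
pAc5.1B-lambdaN-HA-Dmp68_B is a 7,195 nt insect expression plasmid for producing the Drosophila melanogaster DEAD-box RNA helicase Dmp68 (Rm62, CG10279) in fly cells. The catalogue lists the backbone as unknown, but the name and annotated features point to a pAc5.1-type vector. Expression is driven by the constitutive D. melanogaster actin 5C (Ac5) promoter and terminated by an SV40 polyadenylation signal. In bacteria the plasmid replicates from a ColE1/pUC-family origin and is selected with ampicillin through the bla gene and its own promoter. The record lists it as low copy even though the annotation tool labels the origin as high-copy. Short fragments of SV40 large T antigen and a tetracycline resistance gene are also annotated and appear to be non-functional backbone remnants. No selectable marker for insect cells is annotated.

The open reading frame begins with a short fragment of the bacteriophage lambda N protein, followed by an HA epitope (annotated as a partial match to a 3xHA tag, consistent in length with a single copy) and then the Dmp68 coding sequence, which the depositor derived from an NCBI reference transcript. The "_B" suffix is not explained in the record. A vector-encoded V5 tag lies downstream of the insert, but the record does not indicate whether it is translated in frame or preceded by a stop codon. The lambda N peptide binds boxB RNA hairpins, so fusions of this kind are generally used in tethering assays, where the protein is recruited to a boxB-containing reporter mRNA to test its effect on that transcript's translation or stability. The HA tag allows detection of the fusion. The record itself states the purpose only as insect expression of Dmp68, and the depositor sequence may be theoretical rather than fully verified.
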