Addgene plasmid #145942: pAc5.1B-lambdaN-HA-Dmp68_B
Purpose: Insect Expression of Dmp68
Depositing lab: Elisa Izaurralde. Depositing organization: Max Planck Institute for Developmental Biology.
Backbone
  Vector backbone: Unknown
  Vector type: Insect Expression
Growth in bacteria
  Bacterial resistance: Ampicillin, 100 μg/mL
  Growth temperature: 37°C
  Growth strain: DH5alpha
  Copy number: Low Copy
Gene/Insert
  Gene/Insert name: Dmp68
  Species: D. melanogaster (fly)
  Entrez Gene: Rm62 (a.k.a. Dmel_CG10279, 4136, CG10279, DmRH8, Dmel\CG10279, Dmp68, Lip, RM62, dmP68, l(3)01086, l(3)j3D2, l(3)j3D5, l(3)rG338, l(3)s5196, p68, rm62)
  Cloning method: Unknown
Terms and licenses: Academic/Nonprofit Terms; Industry Terms: Not Available to Industry
Depositor comments: ORF extracted from NCBI:NM_169118.1. Plasmids from this collection were made available to the research community and donated after the lab closed. Please note that the sequence provided by the depositing laboratory may be theoretical/predicted or based on Sanger sequencing results. There may be discrepancies between sequencing results obtained by Addgene and the depositor sequence. If an Addgene verified sequence is not available, please contact before placing your order to request that our lab fully sequence the plasmid.
How to cite: pAc5.1B-lambdaN-HA-Dmp68_B was a gift from Elisa Izaurralde (Addgene plasmid # 145942 ; http://n2t.net/addgene:145942 ; RRID:Addgene_145942)
